>Addgene plasmid #215629 | pGAL4-DBD-HOXD4_WT(N) | addgene full sequence | sequence record 429140 | Addgene NGS Result
GACATTGATTATTGACTAGTTATTAATAGTAATCAATTACGGGGTCATTAGTTCATAGCCCATATATGGA
GTTCCGCGTTACATAACTTACGGTAAATGGCCCGCCTGGCTGACCGCCCAACGACCCCCGCCCATTGACG
TCAATAATGACGTATGTTCCCATAGTAACGCCAATAGGGACTTTCCATTGACGTCAATGGGTGGAGTATT
TACGGTAAACTGCCCACTTGGCAGTACATCAAGTGTATCATATGCCAAGTACGCCCCCTATTGACGTCAA
TGACGGTAAATGGCCCGCCTGGCATTATGCCCAGTACATGACCTTATGGGACTTTCCTACTTGGCAGTAC
ATCTACGTATTAGTCATCGCTATTACCATGGTGATGCGGTTTTGGCAGTACATCAATGGGCGTGGATAGC
GGTTTGACTCACGGGGATTTCCAAGTCTCCACCCCATTGACGTCAATGGGAGTTTGTTTTGGCACCAAAA
TCAACGGGACTTTCCAAAATGTCGTAACAACTCCGCCCCATTGACGCAAATGGGCGGTAGGCGTGTACGG
TGGGAGGTCTATATAAGCAGAGCTCTCTGGCTAACTAGAGAACCCACTGCTTACTGGCTTATCGAAATTA
ATACGACTCACTATAGGGAGACCCAAGCTTGGTACCGAGCTCGGATCCACTAGTAACGGCCGCCAGTGTG
CTGGAATTCATGAAGCTACTGTCTTCTATCGAACAAGCATGCGATATTTGCCGACTTAAAAAGCTCAAGT
GCTCCAAAGAAAAACCGAAGTGCGCCAAGTGTCTGAAGAACAACTGGGAGTGTCGCTACTCTCCCAAAAC
CAAAAGGTCTCCGCTGACTAGGGCACATCTGACAGAAGTGGAATCAAGGCTAGAAAGACTGGAACAGCTA
TTTCTACTGATTTTTCCTCGAGAAGACCTTGACATGATTTTGAAAATGGATTCTTTACAGGATATAAAAG
CATTGTTAACAGGATTATTTGTACAAGATAATGTGAATAAAGATGCCGTCACAGATAGATTGGCTTCAGT
GGAGACTGATATGCCTCTAACATTGAGACAGCATAGAATAAGTGCGACATCATCATCGGAAGAGAGTAGT
AACAAAGGTCAAAGACAGTTGACTGTATCGGCGATAATGGTCATGAGTTCGATGGTGAACTCCAAGGTGG
ACCCCAAGTTCCCTCCGTGTGAAGAATACCTGCAAGGTGGGTATTTGGGAGAACAAGGAGCTGATTATTA
TGGGGGGGGTGCTCAAGGAGCCGATTTTCAACCCCCAGGACTGTATCCTCGCCCGGATTTTGGGGAACAA
CCCTTTGGTGGATCAGGGCCAGGCCCAGGTTCCGCACTCTGAGTCTAGAGGGCCCTATTCTATAGTGTCA
CCTAAATGCTAGAGCTCGCTGATCAGCCTCGACTGTGCCTTCTAGTTGCCAGCCATCTGTTGTTTGCCCC
TCCCCCGTGCCTTCCTTGACCCTGGAAGGTGCCACTCCCACTGTCCTTTCCTAATAAAATGAGGAAATTG
CATCGCATTGTCTGAGTAGGTGTCATTCTATTCTGGGGGGTGGGGTGGGGCAGGACAGCAAGGGGGAGGA
TTGGGAAGACAATAGCAGGCATGCTGGGGATGCGGTGGGCTCTATGGCTTCTGAGGCGGAAAGAACCAGC
TGGGGCTCTAGGGGGTATCCCC
[124 nt withheld, positions 1703-1826]
C
[91 nt withheld, positions 1828-1918]
A
[49 nt withheld, positions 1920-1968]
CCTTTGACGTTGGAGTCCACGTTCTTT
[37 nt withheld, positions 1996-2032]
ACCCTATCTCGGTCTATTCTTTTGATTTATAAGGGATTTTGCCGATTTCGGCCTATTGGTTAAAAAATGA
GCTGATTTAACAAAAATTTAACGCGAATTAATTCTGTGGAATGTGTGTCAGTTAGGGTGTGGAAAGTCCC
CAGGCTCCCCAGCAGGCAGAAGTATGCAAAGCATGCATCTCAATTAGTCAGCAACCAGGTGTGGAAAGTC
CCCAGGCTCCCCAGCAGGCAGAAGTATGCAAAGCATGCATCTCAATTAGTCAGCAACCATAGTCCCGCCC
CTAACTCCGCCCATCCCGCCCCTAACTCCGCCCAGTTCCGCCCATTCTCCGCCCCATGGCTGACTAATTT
TTTTTATTTATGCAGAGGCCGAGGCCGCCTCTGCCTCTGAGCTATTCCAGAAGTAGTGAGGAGGCTTTTT
TGGAGGCCTAGGCTTTTGCAAAAAGCTCCCGGGAGCTTGTATATCCATTTTCGGATCTGATCAAGAGACA
GGATGAGGATCGTTTCGCATGATTGAACAAGATGGATTGCACGCAGGTTCTCCGGCCGCTTGGGTGGAGA
GGCTATTCGGCTATGACTGGGCACAACAGACAATCGGCTGCTCTGATGCCGCCGTGTTCCGGCTGTCAGC
GCAGGGGCGCCCGGTTCTTTTTGTCAAGACCGACCTGTCCGGTGCCCTGAATGAACTGCAGGACGAGGCA
GCGCGGCTATCGTGGCTGGCCACGACGGGCGTTCCTTGCGCAGCTGTGCTCGACGTTGTCACTGAAGCGG
GAAGGGACTGGCTGCTATTGGGCGAAGTGCCGGGGCAGGATCTCCTGTCATCTCACCTTGCTCCTGCCGA
GAAAGTATCCATCATGGCTGATGCAATGCGGCGGCTGCATACGCTTGATCCGGCTACCTGCCCATTCGAC
CACCAAGCGAAACATCGCATCGAGCGAGCACGTACTCGGATGGAAGCCGGTCTTGTCGATCAGGATGATC
TGGACGAAGAGCATCAGGGGCTCGCGCCAGCCGAACTGTTCGCCAGGCTCAAGGCGCGCATGCCCGACGG
CGAGGATCTCGTCGTGACCCATGGCGATGCCTGCTTGCCGAATATCATGGTGGAAAATGGCCGCTTTTCT
GGATTCATCGACTGTGGCCGGCTGGGTGTGGCGGACCGCTATCAGGACATAGCGTTGGCTACCCGTGATA
TTGCTGAAGAGCTTGGCGGCGAATGGGCTGACCGCTTCCTCGTGCTTTACGGTATCGCCGCTCCCGATTC
GCAGCGCATCGCCTTCTATCGCCTTCTTGACGAGTTCTTCTGAGCGGGACTCTGGGGTTCGAAATGACCG
ACCAAGCGACGCCCAACCTGCCATCACGAGATTTCGATTCCACCGCCGCCTTCTATGAAAGGTTGGGCTT
CGGAATCGTTTTCCGGGACGCCGGCTGGATGATCCTCCAGCGCGGGGATCTCATGCTGGAGTTCTTCGCC
CACCCCAACTTGTTTATTGCAGCTTATAATGGTTACAAATAAAGCAATAGCATCACAAATTTCACAAATA
AAGCATTTTTTTCACTGCATTCTAGTTGTGGTTTGTCCAAACTCATCAATGTATCTTATCATGTCTGTAT
ACCGTCGACCTCTAGCTAGAGCTTGGCGTAATCATGGTCATAGCTGTTTCCTGTGTGAAATTGTTATCCG
CTCACAATTCCACACAACATACGAGCCGGAAGCATAAAGTGTAAAGCCTGGGGTGCCTAATGAGTGAGCT
AACTCACATTAATTGCGTTGCGCTCACTGCCCGCTTTCCAGTCGGGAAACCTGTCGTGCCAGCTGCATTA
ATGAATCGGCCAACGCGCGGGGAGAGGCGGTTTGCGTATTGGGCGCTCTTCCGCTTCCTCGCTCACTGAC
TCGCTGCGCTCGGTCGTTCGGCTGCGGCGAGCGGTATCAGCTCACTCAAAGGCGGTAATACGGTTATCCA
CAGAATCAGGGGATAACGCAGGAAAGAACATGTGAGCAAAAGGCCAGCAAAAGGCCAGGAACCGTAAAAA
GGCCGCGTTGCTGGCGTTTTTCCATAGGCTCCGCCCCCCTGACGAGCATCACAAAAATCGACGCTCAAGT
CAGAGGTGGCGAAACCCGACAGGACTATAAAGATACCAGGCGTTTCCCCCTGGAAGCTCCCTCGTGCGCT
CTCCTGTTCCGACCCTGCCGCTTACCGGATACCTGTCCGCCTTTCTCCCTTCGGGAAGCGTGGCGCTTTC
TCATAGCTCACGCTGTAGGTATCTCAGTTCGGTGTAGGTCGTTCGCTCCAAGCTGGGCTGTGTGCACGAA
CCCCCCGTTCAGCCCGACCGCTGCGCCTTATCCGGTAACTATCGTCTTGAGTCCAACCCGGTAAGACACG
ACTTATCGCCACTGGCAGCAGCCACTGGTAACAGGATTAGCAGAGCGAGGTATGTAGGCGGTGCTACAGA
GTTCTTGAAGTGGTGGCCTAACTACGGCTACACTAGAAGAACAGTATTTGGTATCTGCGCTCTGCTGAAG
CCAGTTACCTTCGGAAAAAGAGTTGGTAGCTCTTGATCCGGCAAACAAACCACCGCTGGTAGCGGTGGTT
TTTTTGTTTGCAAGCAGCAGATTACGCGCAGAAAAAAAGGATCTCAAGAAGATCCTTTGATCTTTTCTAC
GGGGTCTGACGCTCAGTGGAACGAAAACTCACGTTAAGGGATTTTGGTCATGAGATTATCAAAAAGGATC
TTCACCTAGATCCTTTTAAATTAAAAATGAAGTTTTAAATCAATCTAAAGTATATATGAGTAAACTTGGT
CTGACAGTTACCAATGCTTAATCAGTGAGGCACCTATCTCAGCGATCTGTCTATTTCGTTCATCCATAGT
TGCCTGACTTCCCGTCGTGTAGATAACTACGATACGGGAGGGCTTACCATCTGGCCCCAGTGCTGCAATG
ATACCGCGAGACCCACGCTCACCGGCTCCAGATTTATCAGCAATAAACCAGCCAGCCGGAAGGGCCGAGC
GCAGAAGTGGTCCTGCAACTTTATCCGCCTCCATCCAGTCTATTAATTGTTGCCGGGAAGCTAGAGTAAG
TAGTTCGCCAGTTAATAGTTTGCGCAACGTTGTTGCCATTGCTACAGGCATCGTGGTGTCACGCTCGTCG
TTTGGTATGGCTTCATTCAGCTCCGGTTCCCAACGATCAAGGCGAGTTACATGATCCCCCATGTTGTGCA
AAAAAGCGGTTAGCTCCTTCGGTCCTCCGATCGTTGTCAGAAGTAAGTTGGCCGCAGTGTTATCACTCAT
GGTTATGGCAGCACTGCATAATTCTCTTACTGTCATGCCATCCGTAAGATGCTTTTCTGTGACTGGTGAG
TACTCAACCAAGTCATTCTGAGAATAGTGTATGCGGCGACCGAGTTGCTCTTGCCCGGCGTCAATACGGG
ATAATACCGCGCCACATAGCAGAACTTTAAAAGTGCTCATCATTGGAAAACGTTCTTCGGGGCGAAAACT
CTCAAGGATCTTACCGCTGTTGAGATCCAGTTCGATGTAACCCACTCGTGCACCCAACTGATCTTCAGCA
TCTTTTACTTTCACCAGCGTTTCTGGGTGAGCAAAAACAGGAAGGCAAAATGCCGCAAAAAAGGGAATAA
GGGCGACACGGAAATGTTGAATACTCATACTCTTCCTTTTTCAATATTATTGAAGCATTTATCAGGGTTA
TTGTCTCATGAGCGGATACATATTTGAATGTATTTAGAAAAATAAACAAATAGGGGTTCCGCGCACATTT
CCCCGAAAAGTGCCACCTGACGTCGACGGATCGGGAGATCTCCCGATCCCCTATGGTGCACTCTCAGTAC
AATCTGCTCTGATGCCGCATAGTTAAGCCAGTATCTGCTCCCTGCTTGTGTGTTGGAGGTCGCTGAGTAG
TGCGCGAGCAAAATTTAAGCTACAACAAGGCAAGGCTTGACCGACAATTGCATGAAGAATCTGCTTAGGG
TTAGGCGTTTTGCGCTGCTTCGCGATGTACGGGCCAGATATACGCGTT
Features (pLannotate 1.2.2; 22 found; start..end, strand, type, name):
      1..380     +  enhancer       CMV enhancer: human cytomegalovirus immediate early enhancer
    381..584     +  promoter       CMV promoter: human cytomegalovirus (CMV) immediate early promoter
    580..613     +  LTR            5' LTR (truncated) (fragment): truncated 5' long terminal repeat (LTR) from HIV-1
    629..647     +  promoter       T7 promoter: promoter for bacteriophage T7 RNA polymerase
    710..1150    +  CDS            GAL4 DNA binding domain: DNA binding domain of the GAL4 transcriptional activator; Saccharomyces cerevisiae GAL4 (truncated)
   1157..1369    +  CDS            HOXD4 (fragment): HXD4_HUMAN - Also known as HOX4B. Experimental evidence at protein level: Swiss-Prot protein existence level 1. Sequence-specific transcription factor which is part of a developmental regulatory system that provides cells with specific positional identities on the anterior-posterior axis. From Homo sapiens (Human).
   1389..1407    -  promoter       SP6 promoter: promoter for bacteriophage SP6 RNA polymerase
   1433..1657    +  polyA_signal   bGH poly(A) signal: bovine growth hormone polyadenylation signal
   1661..1682    +  promoter       SV40 promoter (fragment): SV40 enhancer and early promoter
   1703..2131    +  rep_origin     f1 ori (sequence partly withheld): f1 bacteriophage origin of replication; arrow indicates direction of (+) strand synthesis
   2145..2474    +  promoter       SV40 promoter: SV40 enhancer and early promoter
   2541..3332    +  CDS            neo: KKA2_KLEPN - Also known as kan, nptII. Experimental evidence at protein level: Swiss-Prot protein existence level 1. Resistance to kanamycin, neomycin, paromomycin, ribostamycin, butirosin and gentamicin B. From Klebsiella pneumoniae.
   3356..3514    +  CDS            ble (fragment): BLE_KLEPN - Experimental evidence at protein level: Swiss-Prot protein existence level 1. Binding protein with a strong affinity to the bleomycin family of antibiotics. Binds to CL990; an antimitotic-antibiotic compound. From Klebsiella pneumoniae.
   3509..3630    +  polyA_signal   SV40 poly(A) signal: SV40 polyadenylation signal
   3703..3719    -  protein_bind   lac operator: The lac repressor binds to the lac operator to inhibit transcription in E. coli. This inhibition can be relieved by adding lactose or isopropyl-β-D-thiogalactopyranoside (IPTG). lac repressor encoded by lacI
   3727..3757    -  promoter       lac promoter: promoter for the E. coli lac operon
   3772..3793    -  protein_bind   CAP binding site: CAP binding activates transcription in the presence of cAMP. E. coli catabolite activator protein
   3806..3898    -  CDS            lacI (fragment): lac repressor; lacI; The lac repressor binds to the lac operator to inhibit transcription in E. coli. This inhibition can be relieved by adding lactose or isopropyl-β-D-thiogalactopyranoside (IPTG).
   4081..4669    -  rep_origin     ori: high-copy-number ColE1/pMB1/pBR322/pUC origin of replication
   4840..5700    -  CDS            AmpR: β-lactamase; bla; confers resistance to ampicillin, carbenicillin, and related antibiotics
   5701..5805    -  promoter       AmpR promoter: bla
   5864..5916    -  misc_feature   bom (fragment): basis of mobility region from pBR322
