[The description below was written by a language model from this plasmid's Addgene catalogue record and pLannotate feature annotations shown in this document.]
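Description:
pGAL4-DBD-HOXD4_WT(N) is a mammalian expression plasmid of about 6.1 kb, built on the pGAL4-DBD-MCS backbone, that drives overexpression of a fusion between the yeast GAL4 DNA-binding domain and an N-terminal portion of wild-type human HOXD4. It is maintained in E. coli at high copy through a ColE1/pUC-type origin and selected with ampicillin via the β-lactamase gene. An f1 origin is also present, along with small remnants of lac regulatory sequence and the pBR322 bom region that appear to be backbone carry-over. For mammalian cells, an SV40 early promoter drives a neomycin phosphotransferase gene terminated by an SV40 poly(A) signal, which would in principle allow G418 selection. A short ble fragment annotated downstream of neo is probably a leftover of the original resistance cassette rather than a functional marker.

The expression cassette consists of the CMV immediate-early enhancer and promoter, the GAL4 DNA-binding domain coding sequence, and directly downstream a short annotated HOXD4 fragment (roughly 70 codons, inserted by Gibson cloning), followed by the bovine growth hormone polyadenylation signal. T7 and SP6 promoters flank the insert region and are commonly used as sequencing priming sites or for in vitro transcription. Only a fragment of HOXD4 is annotated, consistent with the "(N)" designation. The record does not define its exact boundaries.

Tethering a protein segment to the GAL4 DNA-binding domain recruits it to UAS sites, so constructs of this design are typically co-transfected with a UAS-driven reporter to measure the transcriptional activation capacity of the fused region. The record itself states only overexpression as the purpose and describes no reporter partner.
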