Addgene plasmid #215629: pGAL4-DBD-HOXD4_WT(N)
Purpose: For overexpression of Gal4-DBD HOXD4 WT(N)
Depositing lab: Denes Hnisz. Depositing organization: Max Planck Institute for Molecular Genetics. Publication: An activity-specificity trade-off encoded in human transcription factors. Naderi J, Magalhaes AP, Kibar G, Stik G, Zhang Y, Mackowiak SD, Wieler HM, Rossi F, Buschow R, Christou-Kent M, Alcoverro-Bertran M, Graf T, Vingron M, Hnisz D. Nat Cell Biol. 2024 Aug;26(8):1309-1321. doi: 10.1038/s41556-024-01411-0. Epub 2024 Jul 5. PubMed 38969762.
Backbone
  Vector backbone: pGAL4-DBD-MCS
  Vector type: Mammalian Expression
Growth in bacteria
  Bacterial resistance: Ampicillin, 100 μg/mL
  Growth temperature: 37°C
  Growth strain: DH5alpha
  Copy number: High Copy
Gene/Insert
  Gene/Insert name: HOXD4(N)
  Species: H. sapiens (human)
  Entrez Gene: HOXD4 (a.k.a. HHO.C13, HOX-5.1, HOX4, HOX4B, Hox-4.2)
  Cloning method: Gibson Cloning
Terms and licenses: Academic/Nonprofit Terms; Industry Terms: Not Available to Industry
How to cite: pGAL4-DBD-HOXD4_WT(N) was a gift from Denes Hnisz (Addgene plasmid # 215629 ; http://n2t.net/addgene:215629 ; RRID:Addgene_215629)
